>Addgene plasmid #119568 | pC0.050 | addgene full sequence | sequence record 234079 | Addgene NGS Result
GTGGCTCTTCAGTGGACGAAAGGGCCTCGTGATACGCCTATTTTTATAGGTTAATGTCATGATAATAATG
GTTTCTTAGACGTCAGGTGGCACTTTTCGGGGAAATGTGCGCGGAACCCCTATTTGTTTATTTTTCTAAA
TACATTCAAATATGTATCCGCTCATGAGACAATAACCCTGATAAATGCTTCAATAATATTGAAAAAGGAA
GAGTATGCGCTCACGCAACTGGTCCAGAACCTTGACCGAACGCAGCGGTGGTAACGGCGCAGTGGCGGTT
TTCATGGCTTGTTATGACTGTTTTTTTTTGGGGTACAGTCTATGCCTCGGGCATCCAAGCAGCAAGCGCG
TTACGCCGTGGGTCGATGTTTGATGTTATGGAGCAGCAACGATGTTACGCAGCAGGGCAGTCGCCCTAAA
ACAAAGTTAAACATCATGAGGGAAGCGGTGATCGCCGAAGTATCGACTCAACTATCAGAGGTAGTTGGCG
TCATCGAGCGCCATCTCGAACCGACGTTGCTGGCCGTACATTTGTACGGCTCCGCAGTGGATGGCGGCCT
GAAGCCACACAGCGATATTGATTTGCTGGTTACGGTGACCGTAAGGCTTGATGAAACAACGCGGCGAGCT
TTGATCAACGACCTTTTGGAAACTTCGGCTTCCCCTGGAGAGAGCGAGATTCTCCGCGCTGTAGAAGTCA
CCATTGTTGTGCACGACGACATCATTCCGTGGCGTTATCCAGCTAAGCGCGAACTGCAATTTGGAGAATG
GCAGCGCAATGACATTCTTGCAGGTATCTTCGAGCCAGCCACGATCGACATTGATCTGGCTATCTTGCTG
ACAAAAGCAAGAGAACATAGCGTTGCCTTGGTAGGTCCAGCGGCGGAGGAACTCTTTGATCCGGTTCCTG
AACAGGATCTATTTGAGGCGCTAAATGAAACCTTAACGCTATGGAACTCGCCGCCCGACTGGGCTGGCGA
TGAGCGAAATGTAGTGCTTACGTTGTCCCGCATTTGGTACAGCGCAGTAACCGGCAAAATCGCGCCGAAG
GATGTCGCTGCCGACTGGGCAATGGAGCGCCTGCCGGCCCAGTATCAGCCCGTCATACTTGAAGCTAGAC
AGGCTTATCTTGGACAAGAAGAAGATCGCTTGGCCTCGCGCGCAGATCAGTTGGAAGAATTTGTCCATTA
CGTAAAAGGCGAGATCACCAAGGTAGTCGGCAAATAACTGTCAGACCAAGTTTACTCATATATACTTTAG
ATTGATTTAAAACTTCATTTTTAATTTAAAAGGATCTAGGTGAAGATCCTTTTTGATAATCTCATGACCA
AAATCCCTTAACGTGAGTTTTCGTTCCACTGAGCGTCAGACCCCGTAGAAAAGATCAAAGGATCTTCTTG
AGATCCTTTTTTTCTGCGCGTAATCTGCTGCTTGCAAACAAAAAAACCACCGCTACCAGCGGTGGTTTGT
TTGCCGGATCAAGAGCTACCAACTCTTTTTCCGAAGGTAACTGGCTTCAGCAGAGCGCAGATACCAAATA
CTGTTCTTCTAGTGTAGCCGTAGTTAGGCCACCACTTCAAGAACTCTGTAGCACCGCCTACATACCTCGC
TCTGCTAATCCTGTTACCAGTGGCTGCTGCCAGTGGCGATAAGTCGTGTCTTACCGGGTTGGACTCAAGA
CGATAGTTACCGGATAAGGCGCAGCGGTCGGGCTGAACGGGGGGTTCGTGCACACAGCCCAGCTTGGAGC
GAACGACCTACACCGAACTGAGATACCTACAGCGTGAGCTATGAGAAAGCGCCACGCTTCCCGAAGGGAG
AAAGGCGGACAGGTATCCGGTAAGCGGCAGGGTCGGAACAGGAGAGCGCACGAGGGAGCTTCCAGGGGGA
AACGCCTGGTATCTTTATAGTCCTGTCGGGTTTCGCCACCTCTGACTTGAGCGTCGATTTTTGTGATGCT
CGTCAGGGGGGCGGAGCCTATGGAAAAACGCCAGCAACGCGGCCTTTTTACGGTTCCTGGCCTTTTGCTG
GCCTTTTGCTCACATGTTCTTTCCTGCGTTATCCCCTGATTCTGTGGATAACCGTATTACCGCCTTTGAG
TGAGCTGATACCGCTCGCCGCAGCCGAACGACCGAGCGCAGCGAGTCAGTGAGCGAGGAAGCGGAAGAGC
GCCCAATACGCAAACCGCCTCTCCCCGCGCGTTGGCCGATTCATTAATCACTCTGTGGTCTCAGGAGCTT
TAGCGTTCCAGTGGATATTTGCTGGGGGTTAATGAAACATTGTGGCGGAACCCAGGGACAATGTGACCAA
AAAATTCAGGGATATCAATAAGTATTAGGTATATGGATCATAATTGTATGCCCGACTATTGCTTAAACTG
ACTGACCACTGACCTTAAGAGTAATGGCGTGCAAGGCCCAGTGATCAATTTCATTATTTTTCATTATTTC
ATCTCCATTGTCCCTGAAAATCAGTTGTGTCGCCCCTCTACACAGCCCAGAACTATGGTAAAGGCGCACG
AAAAACCGCCAGGTAAACTCTTCTCAACCCCCAAAACGCCCTCTGTTTACCCATGGAAAAAACGACAATT
ACAAGAAAGTAAAACTTATGTCATCTATAAGCTTCGTGTATATTAACTTCCTGTTACAAAGCTTTACAAA
ACTCTCATTAATCCTTTAGACTAAGTTTAGTCAGTTCCAATCTGAACATCGACAAATACATCTAGAGTAG
TGGAGGTTACTAGAATGTGAGACCACGAA
Features (pLannotate 1.2.2; 6 found; start..end, strand, type, name):
    110..214     +  promoter       AmpR promoter: bla
    205..285     -  CDS            int (fragment): INT2_ECOLX - Protein inferred from homology: Swiss-Prot protein existence level 3. Putative integrase believed to be involved in the insertion of antibiotic resistance genes into plasmids and transposons. From Escherichia coli.
    373..429     +  CDS            GmR (fragment): gentamycin acetyltransferase; aacC1; confers resistance to gentamycin
    436..1224    +  CDS            aadA: S3AD_ECOLX - Experimental evidence at protein level: Swiss-Prot protein existence level 1. Mediates bacterial resistance to the antibiotics streptomycin and spectinomycin. From Escherichia coli.
   1398..1986    +  rep_origin     ori: high-copy-number ColE1/pMB1/pBR322/pUC origin of replication
   2169..2218    +  CDS            lacI (fragment): lac repressor; lacI; The lac repressor binds to the lac operator to inhibit transcription in E. coli. This inhibition can be relieved by adding lactose or isopropyl-β-D-thiogalactopyranoside (IPTG).
