[The description below was written by a language model from this plasmid's Addgene catalogue record and pLannotate feature annotations shown in this document.]
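Description:
pC0.050 is a Level 0 promoter part from the CyanoGate modular cloning suite, which extends the plant MoClo Golden Gate syntax to the engineering of cyanobacteria. It is built on the pICH41295 acceptor backbone (about 2.2 kb), giving a plasmid of roughly 2.76 kb. It is maintained in E. coli through a high-copy ColE1/pUC-type origin and selected with spectinomycin via the aadA aminoglycoside adenylyltransferase gene. An AmpR (bla) promoter lies upstream of this gene. The short integrase, gentamicin acetyltransferase and lacI fragments picked up by automated annotation are most likely remnants of the integron-derived resistance cassette and of the original cloning region, not functional genes.

The payload is PpsbA2L, a 484 bp version of the promoter of the psbA2 gene. The depositor describes it as inducible by light and by Ni2+ and Co2+ ions. A 22 bp synthetic ribosome binding site (RBS*) has been added immediately upstream of the ATG position, so the part supplies both transcriptional and translational initiation signals for a downstream coding sequence. The record does not name the source organism of the promoter, and the feature table does not annotate the insert itself.

The fragment was cloned using BpiI sites that were destroyed in the process, as is usual for MoClo Level 0 construction. In the MoClo scheme, such a part is then released with a second Type IIS enzyme, leaving standard overhangs, and combined with coding sequence and terminator parts into Level 1 transcription units. This part is therefore a storage and assembly module for building regulated expression cassettes in cyanobacteria, not an expression vector in its own right.
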