Addgene plasmid #119568: pC0.050
Purpose: Level 0 part. Promoter
Depositing lab: Alistair McCormick. Depositing organization: University of Edinburgh. Publication: CyanoGate: A Modular Cloning Suite for Engineering Cyanobacteria Based on the Plant MoClo Syntax. Vasudevan R, Gale GAR, Schiavon AA, Puzorjov A, Malin J, Gillespie MD, Vavitsas K, Zulkower V, Wang B, Howe CJ, Lea-Smith DJ, McCormick AJ. Plant Physiol. 2019 May;180(1):39-55. doi: 10.1104/pp.18.01401. Epub 2019 Feb 28. PubMed 30819783.
Backbone
  Vector backbone: PICH41295
  Backbone size w/o insert (bp): 2247
  Vector type: Synthetic Biology
Growth in bacteria
  Bacterial resistance: Spectinomycin, 50 μg/mL
  Growth temperature: 37°C
  Growth strain: DH5alpha
  Copy number: High Copy
Gene/Insert
  Gene/Insert name: PpsbA2L
  Insert size (bp): 484
  Mutation: RBS* added (22 bp) upstream of ATG.
  Cloning method: Restriction Enzyme; 5′ cloning site BpiI (destroyed during cloning); 3′ cloning site BpiI (destroyed during cloning)
  Sequencing primers: 5′ ttgagtgagctgataccgct; 3′ GTCTCATGAGCGGATACATATTTGAATG
Terms and licenses: Academic/Nonprofit Terms; Industry Terms: Not Available to Industry
Depositor comments: Light, Ni2+ and Co2+ inducible promoter for psbA2 gene. Please visit https://www.biorxiv.org/content/10.1101/426700v1 for bioRxiv preprint.
How to cite: pC0.050 was a gift from Alistair McCormick (Addgene plasmid # 119568 ; http://n2t.net/addgene:119568 ; RRID:Addgene_119568)
